Addgene plasmid #168385: pTL324
Purpose: pGBKT7 yeast two-hybrid plasmid
Depositing lab: Sophien Kamoun. Depositing organization: Sainsbury Laboratory, Norwich. Publication: A single amino acid polymorphism in a conserved effector of the multihost blast fungus pathogen expands host-target binding spectrum. Bentham AR, Petit-Houdenot Y, Win J, Chuma I, Terauchi R, Banfield MJ, Kamoun S, Langner T. PLoS Pathog. 2021 Nov 10;17(11):e1009957. doi: 10.1371/journal.ppat.1009957. eCollection 2021 Nov. PubMed 34758051.
Backbone
  Vector backbone: pGBKT7
  Vector type: Yeast Expression
Growth in bacteria
  Bacterial resistance: Kanamycin, 50 μg/mL
  Growth temperature: 37°C
  Growth strain: DH5alpha
  Copy number: High Copy
Gene/Insert
  Gene/Insert name: OsaHIP02
  Species: Oryza sativa
  Cloning method: Unknown
Terms and licenses: Academic/Nonprofit Terms; Industry Terms: Not Available to Industry
How to cite: pTL324 was a gift from Sophien Kamoun (Addgene plasmid # 168385 ; http://n2t.net/addgene:168385 ; RRID:Addgene_168385)
