[The description below was written by a language model from this plasmid's Addgene catalogue record and pLannotate feature annotations shown in this document.]
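Description:
pTL324 is a yeast two-hybrid "bait" plasmid built on the pGBKT7 backbone, carrying a rice (Oryza sativa) insert recorded as OsaHIP02. It is an E. coli–yeast shuttle vector. A high-copy ColE1/pUC-type origin and a Tn5-derived NeoR/KanR gene driven by the AmpR (bla) promoter allow propagation under kanamycin selection in bacteria. The 2μ origin and the TRP1 auxotrophic marker with its own promoter provide episomal maintenance and selection in tryptophan-auxotrophic Saccharomyces cerevisiae. An f1 origin is also present, and several short annotated fragments (lacZα, lacI, rop, bom, ble, poly(A) signals) appear to be backbone remnants rather than functional parts.

The expression cassette uses the constitutive yeast ADH1 promoter to drive the GAL4 DNA-binding domain, with the insert placed downstream, as expected for a GAL4 DNA-binding-domain fusion. The insert region is annotated by similarity as a fragment of rice PI21, a protein implicated in modulating defense responses to the blast fungus Magnaporthe oryzae. That label is a homology match to a related protein, not the recorded identity of the insert. The annotated span is short, so it may represent a domain rather than a full-length protein, although the record does not state this. A T7 promoter sits between the GAL4 domain and the insert and, with the T7 terminator, permits in vitro transcription of the insert without the GAL4 portion. The ADH1 terminator ends the yeast transcript. In a two-hybrid assay, interaction with a partner fused to an activation domain reconstitutes GAL4 activity and switches on reporter genes. The associated publication concerns host-target binding by a conserved blast fungus effector, which suggests this plasmid was used to test effector binding to this rice protein.
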