Features (pLannotate 1.2.2; 24 found; start..end, strand, type, name):
     30..734     +  promoter       ADH1 promoter: S. cerevisiae ADH1; promoter for alcohol dehydrogenase 1
    762..1202    +  CDS            GAL4 DNA binding domain: DNA binding domain of the GAL4 transcriptional activator; Saccharomyces cerevisiae GAL4 (truncated)
   1213..1231    +  promoter       T7 promoter: promoter for bacteriophage T7 RNA polymerase
   1311..1553    +  CDS            PI21 (fragment): PI21_ORYSJ - Also known as rMg40. Experimental evidence at transcript level: Swiss-Prot protein existence level 2. Involved in defense responses (PubMed:19696351, PubMed:26740780). Contributes to slowing defense responses toward Magnaporthe oryzae (PubMed:19696351). From Oryza sativa subsp. japonica (Rice).
   1622..1669    +  terminator     T7 terminator: transcription terminator for bacteriophage T7 RNA polymerase
   1696..1883    +  terminator     ADH1 terminator: S. cerevisiae ADH1; transcription terminator for the S. cerevisiae alcohol dehydrogenase 1 (ADH1) gene
   1931..1947    -  protein_bind   lac operator: The lac repressor binds to the lac operator to inhibit transcription in E. coli. This inhibition can be relieved by adding lactose or isopropyl-β-D-thiogalactopyranoside (IPTG). lac repressor encoded by lacI
   1955..1985    -  promoter       lac promoter: promoter for the E. coli lac operon
   2000..2021    -  protein_bind   CAP binding site: CAP binding activates transcription in the presence of cAMP. E. coli catabolite activator protein
   2034..2126    -  CDS            lacI (fragment): lac repressor; lacI; The lac repressor binds to the lac operator to inhibit transcription in E. coli. This inhibition can be relieved by adding lactose or isopropyl-β-D-thiogalactopyranoside (IPTG).
   2309..2897    -  rep_origin     ori: high-copy-number ColE1/pMB1/pBR322/pUC origin of replication
   3119..3135    +  polyA_signal   bGH poly(A) signal (fragment): bovine growth hormone polyadenylation signal
   3226..3273    -  polyA_signal   HSV TK poly(A) signal: herpes simplex virus thymidine kinase polyadenylation signal (Cole and Stacy, 1985)
   3332..3484    -  CDS            ble (fragment): BLE_KLEPN - Experimental evidence at protein level: Swiss-Prot protein existence level 1. Binding protein with a strong affinity to the bleomycin family of antibiotics. Binds to CL990; an antimitotic-antibiotic compound. From Klebsiella pneumoniae.
   3505..4299    -  CDS            NeoR/KanR: aminoglycoside phosphotransferase from Tn5; aph(3')-II (or nptII); confers resistance to neomycin, kanamycin, and G418 (Geneticin®)
   4300..4404    -  promoter       AmpR promoter: bla
   4431..5773    -  rep_origin     2μ ori: yeast 2μ plasmid origin of replication
   5841..5876    +  CDS            rop (fragment): Rop protein, which maintains plasmids at low copy number; rop
   5978..6027    +  misc_feature   bom (fragment): basis of mobility region from pBR322
   6166..6313    +  promoter       TRP1 promoter: S. cerevisiae TRP1
   6314..6988    +  CDS            TRP1: phosphoribosylanthranilate isomerase, required for tryptophan biosynthesis; S. cerevisiae TRP1; yeast auxotrophic marker
   7039..7090    +  misc_feature   bom (fragment): basis of mobility region from pBR322
   7118..7546    -  rep_origin     f1 ori (sequence partly withheld): f1 bacteriophage origin of replication; arrow indicates direction of (+) strand synthesis
   7550..29      -  CDS            lacZα (fragment) (across the origin): LacZα fragment of β-galactosidase; lacZ fragment
>Addgene plasmid #168385 | pTL324 | addgene full sequence | sequence record 349666 | Addgene NGS Result
CGGTGCGGGCCTCTTCGCTATTACGCCAGATCCTTTTGTTGTTTCCGGGTGTACAATATGGACTTCCTCT
TTTCTGGCAACCAAACCCATACATCGGGATTCCTATAATACCTTCGTTGGTCTCCCTAACATGTAGGTGG
CGGAGGGGAGATATACAATAGAACAGATACCAGACAAGACATAATGGGCTAAACAAGACTACACCAATTA
CACTGCCTCATTGATGGTGGTACATAACGAACTAATACTGTAGCCCTAGACTTGATAGCCATCATCATAT
CGAAGTTTCACTACCCTTTTTCCATTTGCCATCTATTGAAGTAATAATAGGCGCATGCAACTTCTTTTCT
TTTTTTTTCTTTTCTCTCTCCCCCGTTGTTGTCTCACCATATCCGCAATGACAAAAAAATGATGGAAGAC
ACTAAAGGAAAAAATTAACGACAAAGACAGCACCAACAGATGTCGTTGTTCCAGAGCTGATGAGGGGTAT
CTCGAAGCACACGAAACTTTTTCCTTCCTTCATTCACGCACACTACTCTCTAATGAGCAACGGTATACGG
CCTTCCTTCCAGTTACTTGAATTTGAAATAAAAAAAAGTTTGCTGTCTTGCTATCAAGTATAAATAGACC
TGCAATTATTAATCTTTTGTTTCCTCGTCATTGTTCTCGTTCCCTTTCTTCCTTGTTTCTTTTTCTGCAC
AATATTTCAAGCTATACCAAGCATACAATCAACTCCAAGCTTGAAGCAAGCCTCCTGAAAGATGAAGCTA
CTGTCTTCTATCGAACAAGCATGCGATATTTGCCGACTTAAAAAGCTCAAGTGCTCCAAAGAAAAACCGA
AGTGCGCCAAGTGTCTGAAGAACAACTGGGAGTGTCGCTACTCTCCCAAAACCAAAAGGTCTCCGCTGAC
TAGGGCACATCTGACAGAAGTGGAATCAAGGCTAGAAAGACTGGAACAGCTATTTCTACTGATTTTTCCT
CGAGAAGACCTTGACATGATTTTGAAAATGGATTCTTTACAGGATATAAAAGCATTGTTAACAGGATTAT
TTGTACAAGATAATGTGAATAAAGATGCCGTCACAGATAGATTGGCTTCAGTGGAGACTGATATGCCTCT
AACATTGAGACAGCATAGAATAAGTGCGACATCATCATCGGAAGAGAGTAGTAACAAAGGTCAAAGACAG
TTGACTGTATCGCCGGAATTTGTAATACGACTCACTATAGGGCGAGCCGCCATCATGGAGGAGCAGAAGC
TGATCTCAGAGGAGGACCTGCATATGGCCATGGAGGCCGAATTCGCCAGCATTCTGGTGATCACCGTGGA
CCTGAAATGCTGCCGCTGCCGCGCCAAAATCACCAAAGTGCTGGATTGCCTGAAAGCCGAGTACTGCATC
GAAAAAACTGAGTTCGAAGAGAAGGACGACAAGGTGATCGTGCGCGGTAAATTCGATGCCGGCTGCCTGC
GCAATAAAATTTGCTGCAAGGCCGGCGGCAAAGTGGTGAAAGACATCAAGACCGTGGATGCCTGGCCGCC
GCCGAAAGAACAGGTGTGCAAACTGGTGCCGTTTCCGGTGCCGTATCCGGCCGGATCCGTCGACCTGCAG
CGGCCGCATAACTAGCATAACCCCTTGGGGCCTCTAAACGGGTCTTGAGGGGTTTTTTGCGCGCTTGCAG
CCAAGCTAATTCCGGGCGAATTTCTTATGATTTATGATTTTTATTATTAAATAAGTTATAAAAAAAATAA
GTGTATACAAATTTTAAAGTGACTCTTAGGTTTTAAAACGAAAATTCTTATTCTTGAGTAACTCTTTCCT
GTAGGTCAGGTTGCTTTCTCAGGTATAGCATGAGGTCGCTCTTATTGACCACACCTCTACCGGCATGCAA
GCTTGGCGTAATCATGGTCATAGCTGTTTCCTGTGTGAAATTGTTATCCGCTCACAATTCCACACAACAT
ACGAGCCGGAAGCATAAAGTGTAAAGCCTGGGGTGCCTAATGAGTGAGCTAACTCACATTAATTGCGTTG
CGCTCACTGCCCGCTTTCCAGTCGGGAAACCTGTCGTGCCAGCTGCATTAATGAATCGGCCAACGCGCGG
GGAGAGGCGGTTTGCGTATTGGGCGCTCTTCCGCTTCCTCGCTCACTGACTCGCTGCGCTCGGTCGTTCG
GCTGCGGCGAGCGGTATCAGCTCACTCAAAGGCGGTAATACGGTTATCCACAGAATCAGGGGATAACGCA
GGAAAGAACATGTGAGCAAAAGGCCAGCAAAAGGCCAGGAACCGTAAAAAGGCCGCGTTGCTGGCGTTTT
TCCATAGGCTCCGCCCCCCTGACGAGCATCACAAAAATCGACGCTCAAGTCAGAGGTGGCGAAACCCGAC
AGGACTATAAAGATACCAGGCGTTTCCCCCTGGAAGCTCCCTCGTGCGCTCTCCTGTTCCGACCCTGCCG
CTTACCGGATACCTGTCCGCCTTTCTCCCTTCGGGAAGCGTGGCGCTTTCTCATAGCTCACGCTGTAGGT
ATCTCAGTTCGGTGTAGGTCGTTCGCTCCAAGCTGGGCTGTGTGCACGAACCCCCCGTTCAGCCCGACCG
CTGCGCCTTATCCGGTAACTATCGTCTTGAGTCCAACCCGGTAAGACACGACTTATCGCCACTGGCAGCA
GCCACTGGTAACAGGATTAGCAGAGCGAGGTATGTAGGCGGTGCTACAGAGTTCTTGAAGTGGTGGCCTA
ACTACGGCTACACTAGAAGAACAGTATTTGGTATCTGCGCTCTGCTGAAGCCAGTTACCTTCGGAAAAAG
AGTTGGTAGCTCTTGATCCGGCAAACAAACCACCGCTGGTAGCGGTGGTTTTTTTGTTTGCAAGCAGCAG
ATTACGCGCAGAAAAAAAGGATCTCAAGAAGATCCTTTGATCTTTTCTACGGGGTCTGACGCTCAGTGGA
ACGAAAACTCACGTTAAGGGATTTTGGTCATGAGATTATCAAAAAGGATCTTCACCTAGATCCTTTTAAA
TTAAAAATGAAGTTTTAAATCAATCTAAAGTATATATGAGTAACCTGAGGCTATGGCAGGGCCTGCCGCC
CCGACGTTGGCTGCGAGCCCTGGGCCTTCACCCGAACTTGGGGGGTGGGGTGGGGAAAAGGAAGAAACGC
GGGCGTATTGGCCCCAATGGGGTCTCGGTGGGGTATCGACAGAGTGCCAGCCCTGGGACCGAACCCCGCG
TTTATGAACAAACGACCCAACACCGTGCGTTTTATTCTGTCTTTTTATTGCCGTCATAGCGCGGGTTCCT
TCCGGTATTGTCTCCTTCCGTGTTTCAGTTAGCCTCCCCCTAGGGTGGGCGAAGAACTCCAGCATGAGAT
CCCCGCGCTGGAGGATCATCCAGCCGGCGTCCCGGAAAACGATTCCGAAGCCCAACCTTTCATAGAAGGC
GGCGGTGGAATCGAAATCTCGTGATGGCAGGTTGGGCGTCGCTTGGTCGGTCATTTCGAACCCCAGAGTC
CCGCTCAGAAGAACTCGTCAAGAAGGCGATAGAAGGCGATGCGCTGCGAATCGGGAGCGGCGATACCGTA
AAGCACGAGGAAGCGGTCAGCCCATTCGCCGCCAAGCTCTTCAGCAATATCACGGGTAGCCAACGCTATG
TCCTGATAGCGGTCCGCCACACCCAGCCGGCCACAGTCGATGAATCCAGAAAAGCGGCCATTTTCCACCA
TGATATTCGGCAAGCAGGCATCGCCATGAGTCACGACGAGATCCTCGCCGTCGGGCATGCTCGCCTTGAG
CCTGGCGAACAGTTCGGCTGGCGCGAGCCCCTGATGCTCTTCGTCCAGATCATCCTGATCGACAAGACCG
GCTTCCATCCGAGTACGTGCTCGCTCGATGCGATGTTTCGCTTGGTGGTCGAATGGGCAGGTAGCCGGAT
CAAGCGTATGCAGCCGCCGCATTGCATCAGCCATGATGGATACTTTCTCGGCAGGAGCAAGGTGAGATGA
CAGGAGATCCTGCCCCGGCACTTCGCCCAATAGCAGCCAGTCCCTTCCCGCTTCAGTGACAACGTCGAGC
ACAGCTGCGCAAGGAACGCCCGTCGTGGCCAGCCACGATAGCCGCGCTGCCTCGTCTTGCAGTTCATTCA
GGGCACCGGACAGGTCGGTCTTGACAAAAAGAACCGGGCGCCCCTGCGCTGACAGCCGGAACACGGCGGC
ATCAGAGCAGCCGATTGTCTGTTGTGCCCAGTCATAGCCGAATAGCCTCTCCACCCAAGCGGCCGGAGAA
CCTGCGTGCAATCCATCTTGTTCAATCATACTCTTCCTTTTTCAATATTATTGAAGCATTTATCAGGGTT
ATTGTCTCATGAGCGGATACATATTTGAATGTATTTAGAAAAATAAACAAATAGGGGTTCCGCGCACATT
TCCCCGAAAAGTGCCACCTGAACGAAGCATCTGTGCTTCATTTTGTAGAACAAAAATGCAACGCGAGAGC
GCTAATTTTTCAAACAAAGAATCTGAGCTGCATTTTTACAGAACAGAAATGCAACGCGAAAGCGCTATTT
TACCAACGAAGAATCTGTGCTTCATTTTTGTAAAACAAAAATGCAACGCGAGAGCGCTAATTTTTCAAAC
AAAGAATCTGAGCTGCATTTTTACAGAACAGAAATGCAACGCGAGAGCGCTATTTTACCAACAAAGAATC
TATACTTCTTTTTTGTTCTACAAAAATGCATCCCGAGAGCGCTATTTTTCTAACAAAGCATCTTAGATTA
CTTTTTTTCTCCTTTGTGCGCTCTATAATGCAGTCTCTTGATAACTTTTTGCACTGTAGGTCCGTTAAGG
TTAGAAGAAGGCTACTTTGGTGTCTATTTTCTCTTCCATAAAAAAAGCCTGACTCCACTTCCCGCGTTTA
CTGATTACTAGCGAAGCTGCGGGTGCATTTTTTCAAGATAAAGGCATCCCCGATTATATTCTATACCGAT
GTGGATTGCGCATACTTTGTGAACAGAAAGTGATAGCGTTGATGATTCTTCATTGGTCAGAAAATTATGA
ACGGTTTCTTCTATTTTGTCTCTATATACTACGTATAGGAAATGTTTACATTTTCGTATTGTTTTCGATT
CACTCTATGAATAGTTCTTACTACAATTTTTTTGTCTAAAGAGTAATACTAGAGATAAACATAAAAAATG
TAGAGGTCGAGTTTAGATGCAAGTTCAAGGAGCGAAAGGTGGATGGGTAGGTTATATAGGGATATAGCAC
AGAGATATATAGCAAAGAGATACTTTTGAGCAATGTTTGTGGAAGCGGTATTCGCAATATTTTAGTAGCT
CGTTACAGTCCGGTGCGTTTTTGGTTTTTTGAAAGTGCGTCTTCAGAGCGCTTTTGGTTTTCAAAAGCGC
TCTGAAGTTCCTATACTTTCTAGAGAATAGGAACTTCGGAATAGGAACTTCAAAGCGTTTCCGAAAACGA
GCGCTTCCGAAAATGCAACGCGAGCTGCGCACATACAGCTCACTGTTCACGTCGCACCTATATCTGCGTG
TTGCCTGTATATATATATACATGAGAAGAACGGCATAGTGCGTGTTTATGCTTAAATGCGTACTTATATG
CGTCTATTTATGTAGGATGAAAGGTAGTCTAGTACCTCCTGTGATATTATCCCATTCCATGCGGGGTATC
GTATGCTTCCTTCAGCACTACCCTTTAGCTGTTCTATATGCTGCCACTCCTCAATTGGATTAGTCTCATC
CTTCAATGCTATCATTTCCTTTGATATTGGATCATACTAAGAAACCATTATTATCATGACATTAACCTAT
AAAAATAGGCGTATCACGAGGCCCTTTCGTCTCGCGCGTTTCGGTGATGACGGTGAAAACCTCTGACACA
TGCAGCTCCCGGAGACGGTCACAGCTTGTCTGTAAGCGGATGCCGGGAGCAGACAAGCCCGTCAGGGCGC
GTCAGCGGGTGTTGGCGGGTGTCGGGGCTGGCTTAACTATGCGGCATCAGAGCAGATTGTACTGAGAGTG
CACCATAGATCAACGACATTACTATATATATAATATAGGAAGCATTTAATAGAACAGCATCGTAATATAT
GTGTACTTTGCAGTTATGACGCCAGATGGCAGTAGTGGAAGATATTCTTTATTGAAAAATAGCTTGTCAC
CTTACGTACAATCTTGATCCGGAGCTTTTCTTTTTTTGCCGATTAAGAATTAATTCGGTCGAAAAAAGAA
AAGGAGAGGGCCAAGAGGGAGGGCATTGGTGACTATTGAGCACGTGAGTATACGTGATTAAGCACACAAA
GGCAGCTTGGAGTATGTCTGTTATTAATTTCACAGGTAGTTCTGGTCCATTGGTGAAAGTTTGCGGCTTG
CAGAGCACAGAGGCCGCAGAATGTGCTCTAGATTCCGATGCTGACTTGCTGGGTATTATATGTGTGCCCA
ATAGAAAGAGAACAATTGACCCGGTTATTGCAAGGAAAATTTCAAGTCTTGTAAAAGCATATAAAAATAG
TTCAGGCACTCCGAAATACTTGGTTGGCGTGTTTCGTAATCAACCTAAGGAGGATGTTTTGGCTCTGGTC
AATGATTACGGCATTGATATCGTCCAACTGCATGGAGATGAGTCGTGGCAAGAATACCAAGAGTTCCTCG
GTTTGCCAGTTATTAAAAGACTCGTATTTCCAAAAGACTGCAACATACTACTCAGTGCAGCTTCACAGAA
ACCTCATTCGTTTATTCCCTTGTTTGATTCAGAAGCAGGTGGGACAGGTGAACTTTTGGATTGGAACTCG
ATTTCTGACTGGGTTGGAAGGCAAGAGAGCCCCGAAAGCTTACATTTTATGTTAGCTGGTGGACTGACGC
CAGAAAATGTTGGTGATGCGCTTAGATTAAATGGCGTTATTGGTGTTGATGTAAGCGGAGGTGTGGAGAC
AAATGGTGTAAAAGACTCTAACAAAATAGCAAATTTCGTCAAAAATGCTAAGAAATAGGTTATTACTGAG
TAGTATTTATTTAAGTATTGTTTGTGCACTTGCCGATCTATGCGGTGTGAAATACCGCACAGATGCGTAA
GGAGAAAATACCGCATCAGGAAATTGTAAGCGTTAATATTTTGTTAAAATTCGCGTTAAATTTTTGTTAA
ATCAGCTCATTTTTTAACCAATAGGCCGAAATCGGCAAAATCCCTTATAAATCAAAAGAATAGACCGAGA
TAGGGT
[37 nt withheld, positions 7217-7253]
AAAGAACGTGGACTCCAACGTCAAAGG
[49 nt withheld, positions 7281-7329]
T
[91 nt withheld, positions 7331-7421]
G
[124 nt withheld, positions 7423-7546]
CCATTCGCCATTCAGGCTGCGCAACTGTTGGGAAGGGCGAT
