>Addgene plasmid #168385 | pTL324 | depositor partial sequence | sequence record 326485 | insert
GAATTCGCCAGCATTCTGGTGATCACCGTGGACCTGAAATGCTGCCGCTGCCGCGCCAAAATCACCAAAG
TGCTGGATTGCCTGAAAGCCGAGTACTGCATCGAAAAAACTGAGTTCGAAGAGAAGGACGACAAGGTGAT
CGTGCGCGGTAAATTCGATGCCGGCTGCCTGCGCAATAAAATTTGCTGCAAGGCCGGCGGCAAAGTGGTG
AAAGACATCAAGACCGTGGATGCCTGGCCGCCGCCGAAAGAACAGGTGTGCAAACTGGTGCCGTTTCCGG
TGCCGTATCCGGCCGGATCC
